>Addgene plasmid #66386 | GPRC6A-Tango | addgene full sequence | sequence record 331886 | Addgene NGS Result
GACATTGATTATTGACTAGTTATTAATAGTAATCAATTACGGGGTCATTAGTTCATAGCCCATATATGGA
GTTCCGCGTTACATAACTTACGGTAAATGGCCCGCCTGGCTGACCGCCCAACGACCCCCGCCCATTGACG
TCAATAATGACGTATGTTCCCATAGTAACGCCAATAGGGACTTTCCATTGACGTCAATGGGTGGAGTATT
TACGGTAAACTGCCCACTTGGCAGTACATCAAGTGTATCATATGCCAAGTACGCCCCCTATTGACGTCAA
TGACGGTAAATGGCCCGCCTGGCATTATGCCCAGTACATGACCTTATGGGACTTTCCTACTTGGCAGTAC
ATCTACGTATTAGTCATCGCTATTACCATGGTGATGCGGTTTTGGCAGTACATCAATGGGCGTGGATAGC
GGTTTGACTCACGGGGATTTCCAAGTCTCCACCCCATTGACGTCAATGGGAGTTTGTTTTGGCACCAAAA
TCAACGGGACTTTCCAAAATGTCGTAACAACTCCGCCCCATTGACGCAAATGGGCGGTAGGCGTGTACGG
TGGGAGGTCTATATAAGCAGAGCTCTCTGGCTAACTAGAGAACCCACTGCTTACTGGCTTATCGAAATTA
ATACGACTCACTATAGGGAGACCCAAGCTGGCTAGCGTTTAAACTTAAGCTTGGTACCGAGCTCGGATCC
ACTAGTCCAGTGTGGTGGAATTCTGCAGATATCCAGCACAGTGGCGGCCGCGCCACCATGAAGACGATCA
TCGCCCTGAGCTACATCTTCTGCCTGGTATTCGCCGACTACAAGGACGATGATGACGCCAGCATCGATAT
GGCATTTCTGATAATCCTGATTACTTGCTTTGTGATTATTCTGGCCACATCCCAACCGTGTCAAACCCCC
GATGATTTTGTGGCAGCGACAAGCCCCGGACACATCATTATCGGTGGCCTGTTTGCTATTCACGAAAAAA
TGCTGAGTAGCGAGGACTCTCCAAGAAGACCACAGATCCAAGAATGCGTGGGCTTCGAGATCAGTGTATT
TCTGCAGACCCTGGCAATGATTCATAGTATTGAAATGATCAATAATTCAACCCTGTTGCCCGGGGTCAAG
CTGGGGTACGAGATCTATGATACCTGCACAGAAGTCACAGTGGCTATGGCCGCTACACTTCGCTTTTTGT
CCAAGTTCAATTGTTCTCGCGAGACAGTTGAATTCAAATGCGACTACTCCTCCTACATGCCCAGGGTTAA
AGCCGTGATCGGAAGCGGCTACTCTGAAATTACAATGGCTGTGTCCCGGATGTTGAACTTGCAGCTCATG
CCCCAAGTAGGATACGAGAGCACAGCAGAAATCCTCAGTGACAAAATCCGGTTCCCATCCTTCTTGAGGA
CGGTTCCTAGTGACTTCCACCAGATCAAGGCTATGGCTCACCTGATTCAAAAGAGCGGTTGGAATTGGAT
TGGTATTATTACCACAGATGATGACTATGGCCGACTGGCATTGAACACATTTATCATCCAGGCTGAAGCT
AATAACGTGTGTATCGCTTTTAAAGAAGTGTTGCCAGCCTTTCTGAGTGACAACACCATCGAGGTCAGAA
TCAACCGAACACTGAAGAAAATAATTCTGGAAGCGCAGGTTAACGTGATCGTAGTCTTTCTTAGGCAGTT
CCACGTTTTCGACCTCTTCAATAAGGCAATTGAAATGAATATTAATAAGATGTGGATTGCGTCTGATAAC
TGGTCTACAGCCACTAAAATCACCACTATACCTAACGTTAAGAAGATTGGAAAGGTGGTCGGTTTTGCAT
TCAGACGAGGCAACATTTCCAGCTTCCACTCATTTTTGCAGAATCTGCATCTGCTCCCATCCGACAGCCA
CAAGCTGTTGCACGAGTATGCCATGCACTTGAGCGCTTGCGCCTACGTGAAGGACACTGATCTCAGTCAA
TGCATCTTCAACCACAGCCAACGGACCCTGGCTTACAAAGCCAACAAAGCTATCGAGAGGAATTTTGTAA
TGAGGAATGATTTTCTGTGGGACTACGCCGAGCCTGGCTTGATTCATTCCATTCAGCTGGCAGTTTTCGC
CCTCGGCTACGCAATTCGCGACCTGTGCCAGGCCAGAGACTGCCAAAATCCCAATGCTTTTCAGCCTTGG
GAGCTGCTGGGGGTGCTGAAGAACGTAACCTTCACCGATGGGTGGAATTCATTTCATTTTGACGCACACG
GTGATCTCAATACTGGGTATGACGTTGTCCTGTGGAAAGAAATCAACGGGCACATGACAGTGACAAAAAT
GGCTGAGTACGACTTGCAAAACGACGTCTTCATCATCCCCGATCAGGAAACCAAAAATGAGTTCCGCAAC
CTGAAGCAAATACAAAGTAAATGCTCTAAAGAATGCTCTCCTGGCCAGATGAAAAAGACAACCCGGTCCC
AGCACATATGCTGTTACGAGTGTCAAAACTGCCCAGAGAACCATTATACAAACCAGACAGATATGCCACA
CTGTCTGTTGTGCAACAATAAAACCCATTGGGCTCCTGTGCGGTCCACTATGTGCTTCGAGAAGGAGGTG
GAGTATCTGAATTGGAACGATTCTCTGGCCATCCTCCTGCTTATCCTGTCTCTTCTGGGCATTATTTTCG
TCCTCGTTGTGGGGATTATATTCACCAGGAATCTTAATACACCCGTCGTGAAGTCTAGTGGGGGTCTGAG
GGTTTGTTATGTGATTCTTCTTTGCCACTTCTTGAACTTTGCTAGCACATCTTTCTTTATCGGAGAGCCC
CAGGATTTCACTTGCAAGACGAGACAGACTATGTTTGGCGTCTCCTTTACCCTGTGTATATCTTGTATCC
TGACAAAGAGCCTCAAGATCCTCCTGGCATTTTCATTTGACCCTAAGTTGCAGAAGTTCTTGAAATGTCT
CTATCGCCCAATCCTGATCATATTCACCTGTACAGGCATCCAGGTTGTTATTTGCACCCTGTGGTTGATC
TTCGCCGCACCTACCGTTGAGGTGAACGTTTCTCTGCCGCGAGTTATCATCTTGGAGTGCGAGGAGGGTA
GCATCCTTGCATTTGGTACAATGTTGGGCTATATCGCCATCCTGGCCTTTATCTGTTTCATCTTCGCATT
TAAGGGGAAGTACGAGAATTATAACGAGGCCAAGTTCATAACTTTTGGTATGCTGATTTACTTTATAGCA
TGGATCACCTTCATTCCAATCTATGCCACCACCTTCGGGAAATACGTTCCTGCAGTAGAGATTATTGTGA
TCCTTATTTCTAATTACGGCATCCTGTACTGCACCTTCATTCCGAAATGCTATGTAATTATTTGCAAACA
AGAGATAAACACTAAATCCGCCTTTCTGAAGATGATTTACAGCTATTCCTCTCATAGTGTGAGTAGTATC
GCTCTGTCACCAGCCAGTCTGGACAGTATGTCCGGTAACGTTACTATGACAAACCCCAGTTCTTCAGGCA
AGTCCGCAACTTGGCAGAAATCCAAGGACCTGCAGGCCCAGGCCTTTGCCCACATCTGCCGGGAGAACGC
TACATCAGTGAGTAAAACACTCCCGAGGAAGAGGATGAGCTCCATTATCGATACCGGTGGACGCACCCCA
CCCAGCCTGGGTCCCCAAGATGAGTCCTGCACCACCGCCAGCTCCTCCCTGGCCAAGGACACTTCATCGA
CCGGTGAGAACCTGTACTTCCAGCTAAGATTAGATAAAAGTAAAGTGATTAACAGCGCATTAGAGCTGCT
TAATGAGGTCGGAATCGAAGGTTTAACAACCCGTAAACTCGCCCAGAAGCTAGGTGTAGAGCAGCCTACA
TTGTATTGGCATGTAAAAAATAAGCGGGCTTTGCTCGACGCCTTAGCCATTGAGATGTTAGATAGGCACC
ATACTCACTTTTGCCCTTTAGAAGGGGAAAGCTGGCAAGATTTTTTACGTAATAACGCTAAAAGTTTTAG
ATGTGCTTTACTAAGTCATCGCGATGGAGCAAAAGTACATTTAGGTACACGGCCTACAGAAAAACAGTAT
GAAACTCTCGAAAATCAATTAGCCTTTTTATGCCAACAAGGTTTTTCACTAGAGAATGCATTATATGCAC
TCAGCGCTGTGGGGCATTTTACTTTAGGTTGCGTATTGGAAGATCAAGAGCATCAAGTCGCTAAAGAAGA
AAGGGAAACACCTACTACTGATAGTATGCCGCCATTATTACGACAAGCTATCGAATTATTTGATCACCAA
GGTGCAGAGCCAGCCTTCTTATTCGGCCTTGAATTGATCATATGCGGATTAGAAAAACAACTTAAATGTG
AAAGTGGGTCCGCGTACAGCCGCGCGCGTACGAAAAACAATTACGGGTCTACCATCGAGGGCCTGCTCGA
TCTCCCGGACGACGACGCCCCCGAAGAGGCGGGGCTGGCGGCTCCGCGCCTGTCCTTTCTCCCCGCGGGA
CACACGCGCAGACTGTCGACGGCCCCCCCGACCGATGTCAGCCTGGGGGACGAGCTCCACTTAGACGGCG
AGGACGTGGCGATGGCGCATGCCGACGCGCTAGACGATTTCGATCTGGACATGTTGGGGGACGGGGATTC
CCCGGGTCCGGGATTTACCCCCCACGACTCCGCCCCCTACGGCGCTCTGGATATGGCCGACTTCGAGTTT
GAGCAGATGTTTACCGATGCCCTTGGAATTGACGAGTACGGTGGGTAGTCTAGAGGGCCCGTTTAAACCC
GCTGATCAGCCTCGACTGTGCCTTCTAGTTGCCAGCCATCTGTTGTTTGCCCCTCCCCCGTGCCTTCCTT
GACCCTGGAAGGTGCCACTCCCACTGTCCTTTCCTAATAAAATGAGGAAATTGCATCGCATTGTCTGAGT
AGGTGTCATTCTATTCTGGGGGGTGGGGTGGGGCAGGACAGCAAGGGGGAGGATTGGGAAGACAATAGCA
GGCATGCTGGGGATGCGGTGGGCTCTATGGCTTCTGAGGCGGAAAGAACCAGCTGGGGCTCTAGGGGGTA
TCCCC
[124 nt withheld, positions 5046-5169]
C
[91 nt withheld, positions 5171-5261]
A
[49 nt withheld, positions 5263-5311]
CCTTTGACGTTGGAGTCCACGTTCTTT
[37 nt withheld, positions 5339-5375]
ACCCTATCTCGGTCTATTCTTTTGATTTATAAGGGATTTTGCCGATTTCGGCCTATTGGTTAAAAAATGA
GCTGATTTAACAAAAATTTAACGCGAATTAATTCTGTGGAATGTGTGTCAGTTAGGGTGTGGAAAGTCCC
CAGGCTCCCCAGCAGGCAGAAGTATGCAAAGCATGCATCTCAATTAGTCAGCAACCAGGTGTGGAAAGTC
CCCAGGCTCCCCAGCAGGCAGAAGTATGCAAAGCATGCATCTCAATTAGTCAGCAACCATAGTCCCGCCC
CTAACTCCGCCCATCCCGCCCCTAACTCCGCCCAGTTCCGCCCATTCTCCGCCCCATGGCTGACTAATTT
TTTTTATTTATGCAGAGGCCGAGGCCGCCTCTGCCTCTGAGCTATTCCAGAAGTAGTGAGGAGGCTTTTT
TGGAGGCCTAGGCTTTTGCAAAAAGCTCCCGGGAGCTTGTATATCCATTTTCGGATCTGATCAAGAGACA
GGATGAGGATCGTTTCGCATGATTGAACAAGATGGATTGCACGCAGGTTCTCCGGCCGCTTGGGTGGAGA
GGCTATTCGGCTATGACTGGGCACAACAGACAATCGGCTGCTCTGATGCCGCCGTGTTCCGGCTGTCAGC
GCAGGGGCGCCCGGTTCTTTTTGTCAAGACCGACCTGTCCGGTGCCCTGAATGAACTGCAGGACGAGGCA
GCGCGGCTATCGTGGCTGGCCACGACGGGCGTTCCTTGCGCAGCTGTGCTCGACGTTGTCACTGAAGCGG
GAAGGGACTGGCTGCTATTGGGCGAAGTGCCGGGGCAGGATCTCCTGTCATCTCACCTTGCTCCTGCCGA
GAAAGTATCCATCATGGCTGATGCAATGCGGCGGCTGCATACGCTTGATCCGGCTACCTGCCCATTCGAC
CACCAAGCGAAACATCGCATCGAGCGAGCACGTACTCGGATGGAAGCCGGTCTTGTCGATCAGGATGATC
TGGACGAAGAGCATCAGGGGCTCGCGCCAGCCGAACTGTTCGCCAGGCTCAAGGCGCGCATGCCCGACGG
CGAGGATCTCGTCGTGACCCATGGCGATGCCTGCTTGCCGAATATCATGGTGGAAAATGGCCGCTTTTCT
GGATTCATCGACTGTGGCCGGCTGGGTGTGGCGGACCGCTATCAGGACATAGCGTTGGCTACCCGTGATA
TTGCTGAAGAGCTTGGCGGCGAATGGGCTGACCGCTTCCTCGTGCTTTACGGTATCGCCGCTCCCGATTC
GCAGCGCATCGCCTTCTATCGCCTTCTTGACGAGTTCTTCTGAGCGGGACTCTGGGGTTCGAAATGACCG
ACCAAGCGACGCCCAACCTGCCATCACGAGATTTCGATTCCACCGCCGCCTTCTATGAAAGGTTGGGCTT
CGGAATCGTTTTCCGGGACGCCGGCTGGATGATCCTCCAGCGCGGGGATCTCATGCTGGAGTTCTTCGCC
CACCCCAACTTGTTTATTGCAGCTTATAATGGTTACAAATAAAGCAATAGCATCACAAATTTCACAAATA
AAGCATTTTTTTCACTGCATTCTAGTTGTGGTTTGTCCAAACTCATCAATGTATCTTATCATGTCTGTAT
ACCGTCGACCTCTAGCTAGAGCTTGGCGTAATCATGGTCATAGCTGTTTCCTGTGTGAAATTGTTATCCG
CTCACAATTCCACACAACATACGAGCCGGAAGCATAAAGTGTAAAGCCTGGGGTGCCTAATGAGTGAGCT
AACTCACATTAATTGCGTTGCGCTCACTGCCCGCTTTCCAGTCGGGAAACCTGTCGTGCCAGCTGCATTA
ATGAATCGGCCAACGCGCGGGGAGAGGCGGTTTGCGTATTGGGCGCTCTTCCGCTTCCTCGCTCACTGAC
TCGCTGCGCTCGGTCGTTCGGCTGCGGCGAGCGGTATCAGCTCACTCAAAGGCGGTAATACGGTTATCCA
CAGAATCAGGGGATAACGCAGGAAAGAACATGTGAGCAAAAGGCCAGCAAAAGGCCAGGAACCGTAAAAA
GGCCGCGTTGCTGGCGTTTTTCCATAGGCTCCGCCCCCCTGACGAGCATCACAAAAATCGACGCTCAAGT
CAGAGGTGGCGAAACCCGACAGGACTATAAAGATACCAGGCGTTTCCCCCTGGAAGCTCCCTCGTGCGCT
CTCCTGTTCCGACCCTGCCGCTTACCGGATACCTGTCCGCCTTTCTCCCTTCGGGAAGCGTGGCGCTTTC
TCATAGCTCACGCTGTAGGTATCTCAGTTCGGTGTAGGTCGTTCGCTCCAAGCTGGGCTGTGTGCACGAA
CCCCCCGTTCAGCCCGACCGCTGCGCCTTATCCGGTAACTATCGTCTTGAGTCCAACCCGGTAAGACACG
ACTTATCGCCACTGGCAGCAGCCACTGGTAACAGGATTAGCAGAGCGAGGTATGTAGGCGGTGCTACAGA
GTTCTTGAAGTGGTGGCCTAACTACGGCTACACTAGAAGAACAGTATTTGGTATCTGCGCTCTGCTGAAG
CCAGTTACCTTCGGAAAAAGAGTTGGTAGCTCTTGATCCGGCAAACAAACCACCGCTGGTAGCGGTGGTT
TTTTTGTTTGCAAGCAGCAGATTACGCGCAGAAAAAAAGGATCTCAAGAAGATCCTTTGATCTTTTCTAC
GGGGTCTGACGCTCAGTGGAACGAAAACTCACGTTAAGGGATTTTGGTCATGAGATTATCAAAAAGGATC
TTCACCTAGATCCTTTTAAATTAAAAATGAAGTTTTAAATCAATCTAAAGTATATATGAGTAAACTTGGT
CTGACAGTTACCAATGCTTAATCAGTGAGGCACCTATCTCAGCGATCTGTCTATTTCGTTCATCCATAGT
TGCCTGACTCCCCGTCGTGTAGATAACTACGATACGGGAGGGCTTACCATCTGGCCCCAGTGCTGCAATG
ATACCGCGAGACCCACGCTCACCGGCTCCAGATTTATCAGCAATAAACCAGCCAGCCGGAAGGGCCGAGC
GCAGAAGTGGTCCTGCAACTTTATCCGCCTCCATCCAGTCTATTAATTGTTGCCGGGAAGCTAGAGTAAG
TAGTTCGCCAGTTAATAGTTTGCGCAACGTTGTTGCCATTGCTACAGGCATCGTGGTGTCACGCTCGTCG
TTTGGTATGGCTTCATTCAGCTCCGGTTCCCAACGATCAAGGCGAGTTACATGATCCCCCATGTTGTGCA
AAAAAGCGGTTAGCTCCTTCGGTCCTCCGATCGTTGTCAGAAGTAAGTTGGCCGCAGTGTTATCACTCAT
GGTTATGGCAGCACTGCATAATTCTCTTACTGTCATGCCATCCGTAAGATGCTTTTCTGTGACTGGTGAG
TACTCAACCAAGTCATTCTGAGAATAGTGTATGCGGCGACCGAGTTGCTCTTGCCCGGCGTCAATACGGG
ATAATACCGCGCCACATAGCAGAACTTTAAAAGTGCTCATCATTGGAAAACGTTCTTCGGGGCGAAAACT
CTCAAGGATCTTACCGCTGTTGAGATCCAGTTCGATGTAACCCACTCGTGCACCCAACTGATCTTCAGCA
TCTTTTACTTTCACCAGCGTTTCTGGGTGAGCAAAAACAGGAAGGCAAAATGCCGCAAAAAAGGGAATAA
GGGCGACACGGAAATGTTGAATACTCATACTCTTCCTTTTTCAATATTATTGAAGCATTTATCAGGGTTA
TTGTCTCATGAGCGGATACATATTTGAATGTATTTAGAAAAATAAACAAATAGGGGTTCCGCGCACATTT
CCCCGAAAAGTGCCACCTGACGTCGACGGATCGGGAGATCTCCCGATCCCCTATGGTGCACTCTCAGTAC
AATCTGCTCTGATGCCGCATAGTTAAGCCAGTATCTGCTCCCTGCTTGTGTGTTGGAGGTCGCTGAGTAG
TGCGCGAGCAAAATTTAAGCTACAACAAGGCAAGGCTTGACCGACAATTGCATGAAGAATCTGCTTAGGG
TTAGGCGTTTTGCGCTGCTTCGCGATGTACGGGCCAGATATACGCGTT
Features (pLannotate 1.2.2; 24 found; start..end, strand, type, name):
      1..380     +  enhancer       CMV enhancer: human cytomegalovirus immediate early enhancer
    381..584     +  promoter       CMV promoter: human cytomegalovirus (CMV) immediate early promoter
    580..613     +  LTR            5' LTR (truncated) (fragment): truncated 5' long terminal repeat (LTR) from HIV-1
    629..647     +  promoter       T7 promoter: promoter for bacteriophage T7 RNA polymerase
    806..826     +  CDS            3xFLAG (fragment): three tandem FLAG® epitope tags
    839..3616    +  CDS            GPRC6A: GPC6A_HUMAN - Experimental evidence at protein level: Swiss-Prot protein existence level 1. Receptor activated by amino acids with a preference for basic amino acids such as L-Lys, L-Arg and L-ornithine but also by small and polar amino acids. The L-alpha amino acids respond is augmented by divalent cations Ca(2+) and Mg(2+). Activated by extracellular calcium and osteocalcin. Seems to act through a G(q)/G(11) and G(i)-coupled pathway. Mediates the non-genomic effects of androgens in multiple tissue. May coordinate nutritional and hormonal anabolic signals through the sensing of extracellular
   3629..3709    +  CDS            AVPR2 (fragment): V2R_HUMAN - Also known as ADHR, DIR, DIR3, V2R. Experimental evidence at protein level: Swiss-Prot protein existence level 1. Receptor for arginine vasopressin. The activity of this receptor is mediated by G proteins which activate adenylate cyclase. Involved in renal water reabsorption. From Homo sapiens (Human).
   3737..4350    +  CDS            TetR (fragment): tetracycline repressor TetR; tetR from transposon Tn10; TetR binds to the tetracycline operator tetO to inhibit transcription. This inhibition can be relieved by adding tetracycline or doxycycline.
   4502..4735    +  CDS            VP16 AD: transcriptional activation domain of herpes simplex virus protein VP16 (Triezenberg et al., 1988; Cousens et al., 1989); UL48
   4776..5000    +  polyA_signal   bGH poly(A) signal: bovine growth hormone polyadenylation signal
   5004..5025    +  promoter       SV40 promoter (fragment): SV40 enhancer and early promoter
   5046..5474    +  rep_origin     f1 ori (sequence partly withheld): f1 bacteriophage origin of replication; arrow indicates direction of (+) strand synthesis
   5488..5817    +  promoter       SV40 promoter: SV40 enhancer and early promoter
   5884..6675    +  CDS            neo: KKA2_KLEPN - Also known as kan, nptII. Experimental evidence at protein level: Swiss-Prot protein existence level 1. Resistance to kanamycin, neomycin, paromomycin, ribostamycin, butirosin and gentamicin B. From Klebsiella pneumoniae.
   6699..6857    +  CDS            ble (fragment): BLE_KLEPN - Experimental evidence at protein level: Swiss-Prot protein existence level 1. Binding protein with a strong affinity to the bleomycin family of antibiotics. Binds to CL990; an antimitotic-antibiotic compound. From Klebsiella pneumoniae.
   6852..6973    +  polyA_signal   SV40 poly(A) signal: SV40 polyadenylation signal
   7046..7062    -  protein_bind   lac operator: The lac repressor binds to the lac operator to inhibit transcription in E. coli. This inhibition can be relieved by adding lactose or isopropyl-β-D-thiogalactopyranoside (IPTG). lac repressor encoded by lacI
   7070..7100    -  promoter       lac promoter: promoter for the E. coli lac operon
   7115..7136    -  protein_bind   CAP binding site: CAP binding activates transcription in the presence of cAMP. E. coli catabolite activator protein
   7149..7241    -  CDS            lacI (fragment): lac repressor; lacI; The lac repressor binds to the lac operator to inhibit transcription in E. coli. This inhibition can be relieved by adding lactose or isopropyl-β-D-thiogalactopyranoside (IPTG).
   7424..8012    -  rep_origin     ori: high-copy-number ColE1/pMB1/pBR322/pUC origin of replication
   8183..9043    -  CDS            AmpR: β-lactamase; bla; confers resistance to ampicillin, carbenicillin, and related antibiotics
   9044..9148    -  promoter       AmpR promoter: bla
   9207..9259    -  misc_feature   bom (fragment): basis of mobility region from pBR322
