[The description below was written by a language model from this plasmid's Addgene catalogue record and pLannotate feature annotations shown in this document.]
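Description:
GPRC6A-Tango is a mammalian expression plasmid from the PRESTO-Tango collection, built on the "empty Tango" backbone, itself derived from pcDNA3.1(+). It is propagated in E. coli as a high-copy plasmid through a ColE1/pUC-type origin with ampicillin selection (AmpR). It also carries an f1 origin and an SV40 promoter-driven neomycin phosphotransferase cassette with an SV40 polyadenylation signal, which allows G418 selection in mammalian cells. The sequenced record is 9,413 nt, consistent with the stated backbone and insert sizes.

The payload is a single fusion open reading frame driven by the CMV enhancer/promoter and terminated by the bGH polyadenylation signal. A backbone-encoded N-terminal FLAG epitope precedes the human GPRC6A coding sequence (2,778 bp). GPRC6A is a G protein-coupled receptor annotated as responding to basic L-amino acids, extracellular calcium and osteocalcin. Downstream of the receptor, the annotation shows a short fragment of the vasopressin V2 receptor (AVPR2), which in Tango designs generally serves to strengthen arrestin recruitment. This is followed by TetR and the VP16 activation domain, which together make up the tTA transcription factor. A protease cleavage site between the V2 tail and tTA is expected in the Tango design, but it is not annotated in the feature table.

According to the stated purpose, receptor activation leads to arrestin translocation, which is converted into transcriptional activation. This gives a G protein-independent readout used for parallel screening of ligands across the druggable GPCRome. The plasmid was produced under a programme providing tools for understudied GPCRs. The depositor notes that the 3′ site downstream of tTA may be XbaI rather than XhoI in most vectors of this series.
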