Addgene plasmid #66386: GPRC6A-Tango
Purpose: Expression of G protein-coupled receptors for PRESTO-Tango: parallel receptorome expression and screening via transcriptional output, with transcriptional activation following arrestin translocation
Depositing lab: Bryan Roth. Depositing organization: University of North Carolina at Chapel Hill. Publication: PRESTO-Tango as an open-source resource for interrogation of the druggable human GPCRome. Kroeze WK, Sassano MF, Huang XP, Lansu K, McCorvy JD, Giguere PM, Sciaky N, Roth BL. Nat Struct Mol Biol. 2015 May;22(5):362-9. doi: 10.1038/nsmb.3014. Epub 2015 Apr 20. PubMed 25895059.
Backbone
  Vector backbone: empty Tango
  Backbone size w/o insert (bp): 6632
  Vector type: Mammalian Expression
  Selectable markers: Neomycin (select with G418)
Growth in bacteria
  Bacterial resistance: Ampicillin, 100 μg/mL
  Growth temperature: 37°C
  Growth strain: DH5alpha
  Copy number: High Copy
Gene/Insert
  Gene/Insert name: GPRC6A
  Species: H. sapiens (human)
  Insert size (bp): 2778
  Entrez Gene: GPRC6A
  Promoter: CMV
  Tag / fusion protein: FLAG (N terminal on backbone)
  Cloning method: Restriction Enzyme; 5′ cloning site NotI (not destroyed); 3′ cloning site XhoI (unknown if destroyed)
  Sequencing primers: 5′ CMV-F; 3′ Tet-R
Terms and licenses: Academic/Nonprofit Terms; Industry Terms: Not Available to Industry
Depositor comments: Please note: Most of the PRESTO-Tango vectors do not contain the XhoI cut site downstream of the tTA sequence and instead carry an XbaI site. If you need to perform an XhoI digest we recommend sequencing with a forward primer at the C-terminus of tTA to determine which of the two sites is present. Suggested primer: 5-gagctccacttagacggcgagg-3. Original backbone was pcDNA3.1(+). These plasmids were generated as part of the Illuminating the Druggable Genome (IDG) program sponsored by the NIH Common Fund. The goal of this program is to identify, gather, and distribute information and resources for proteins that currently are not well-studied yet belong to commonly drug-targeted protein families: protein kinases, non-olfactory G-protein coupled receptors (GPCRs), and ion channels. The IDG program is designed to develop fundamental research tools for understudied proteins, elucidate their function, and disseminate the IDG-related resources and data to the greater scientific community.
How to cite: GPRC6A-Tango was a gift from Bryan Roth (Addgene plasmid # 66386 ; http://n2t.net/addgene:66386 ; RRID:Addgene_66386)
