>Addgene plasmid #66386 | GPRC6A-Tango | depositor partial sequence | sequence record 113385 | empty Tango
GACGGATCGGGAGATCTCCCGATCCCCTATGGTGCACTCTCAGTACAATCTGCTCTGATGCCGCATAGTT
AAGCCAGTATCTGCTCCCTGCTTGTGTGTTGGAGGTCGCTGAGTAGTGCGCGAGCAAAATTTAAGCTACA
ACAAGGCAAGGCTTGACCGACAATTGCATGAAGAATCTGCTTAGGGTTAGGCGTTTTGCGCTGCTTCGCG
ATGTACGGGCCAGATATACGCGTTGACATTGATTATTGACTAGTTATTAATAGTAATCAATTACGGGGTC
ATTAGTTCATAGCCCATATATGGAGTTCCGCGTTACATAACTTACGGTAAATGGCCCGCCTGGCTGACCG
CCCAACGACCCCCGCCCATTGACGTCAATAATGACGTATGTTCCCATAGTAACGCCAATAGGGACTTTCC
ATTGACGTCAATGGGTGGAGTATTTACGGTAAACTGCCCACTTGGCAGTACATCAAGTGTATCATATGCC
AAGTACGCCCCCTATTGACGTCAATGACGGTAAATGGCCCGCCTGGCATTATGCCCAGTACATGACCTTA
TGGGACTTTCCTACTTGGCAGTACATCTACGTATTAGTCATCGCTATTACCATGGTGATGCGGTTTTGGC
AGTACATCAATGGGCGTGGATAGCGGTTTGACTCACGGGGATTTCCAAGTCTCCACCCCATTGACGTCAA
TGGGAGTTTGTTTTGGCACCAAAATCAACGGGACTTTCCAAAATGTCGTAACAACTCCGCCCCATTGACG
CAAATGGGCGGTAGGCGTGTACGGTGGGAGGTCTATATAAGCAGAGCTCTCTGGCTAACTAGAGAACCCA
CTGCTTACTGGCTTATCGAAATTAATACGACTCACTATAGGGAGACCCAAGCTGGCTAGCGTTTAAACTT
AAGCTTGGTACCGAGCTCGGATCCACTAGTCCAGTGTGGTGGAATTCTGCAGATATCCAGCACAGTGGCG
GCCGCGCCACCATGAAGACGATCATCGCCCTGAGCTACATCTTCTGCCTGGTATTCGCCGACTACAAGGA
CGATGATGACGCCAGCATCGATACCGGTGGACGCACCCCACCCAGCCTGGGTCCCCAAGATGAGTCCTGC
ACCACCGCCAGCTCCTCCCTGGCCAAGGACACTTCATCGACCGGTGAGAACCTGTACTTCCAGCTAAGAT
TAGATAAAAGTAAAGTGATTAACAGCGCATTAGAGCTGCTTAATGAGGTCGGAATCGAAGGTTTAACAAC
CCGTAAACTCGCCCAGAAGCTAGGTGTAGAGCAGCCTACATTGTATTGGCATGTAAAAAATAAGCGGGCT
TTGCTCGACGCCTTAGCCATTGAGATGTTAGATAGGCACCATACTCACTTTTGCCCTTTAGAAGGGGAAA
GCTGGCAAGATTTTTTACGTAATAACGCTAAAAGTTTTAGATGTGCTTTACTAAGTCATCGCGATGGAGC
AAAAGTACATTTAGGTACACGGCCTACAGAAAAACAGTATGAAACTCTCGAAAATCAATTAGCCTTTTTA
TGCCAACAAGGTTTTTCACTAGAGAATGCATTATATGCACTCAGCGCTGTGGGGCATTTTACTTTAGGTT
GCGTATTGGAAGATCAAGAGCATCAAGTCGCTAAAGAAGAAAGGGAAACACCTACTACTGATAGTATGCC
GCCATTATTACGACAAGCTATCGAATTATTTGATCACCAAGGTGCAGAGCCAGCCTTCTTATTCGGCCTT
GAATTGATCATATGCGGATTAGAAAAACAACTTAAATGTGAAAGTGGGTCCGCGTACAGCCGCGCGCGTA
CGAAAAACAATTACGGGTCTACCATCGAGGGCCTGCTCGATCTCCCGGACGACGACGCCCCCGAAGAGGC
GGGGCTGGCGGCTCCGCGCCTGTCCTTTCTCCCCGCGGGACACACGCGCAGACTGTCGACGGCCCCCCCG
ACCGATGTCAGCCTGGGGGACGAGCTCCACTTAGACGGCGAGGACGTGGCGATGGCGCATGCCGACGCGC
TAGACGATTTCGATCTGGACATGTTGGGGGACGGGGATTCCCCGGGTCCGGGATTTACCCCCCACGACTC
CGCCCCCTACGGCGCTCTGGATATGGCCGACTTCGAGTTTGAGCAGATGTTTACCGATGCCCTTGGAATT
GACGAGTACGGTGGGTAGCTCGAGTCTAGAGGGCCCGTTTAAACCCGCTGATCAGCCTCGACTGTGCCTT
CTAGTTGCCAGCCATCTGTTGTTTGCCCCTCCCCCGTGCCTTCCTTGACCCTGGAAGGTGCCACTCCCAC
TGTCCTTTCCTAATAAAATGAGGAAATTGCATCGCATTGTCTGAGTAGGTGTCATTCTATTCTGGGGGGT
GGGGTGGGGCAGGACAGCAAGGGGGAGGATTGGGAAGACAATAGCAGGCATGCTGGGGATGCGGTGGGCT
CTATGGCTTCTGAGGCGGAAAGAACCAGCTGGGGCTCTAGGGGGTATCCCC
[124 nt withheld, positions 2502-2625]
C
[91 nt withheld, positions 2627-2717]
A
[49 nt withheld, positions 2719-2767]
CCTTTGACGTTGGAGTCCACGTTCTTT
[37 nt withheld, positions 2795-2831]
ACCCTATCTCGGTCTATTCTTTTGATTTATAAGGGATTTTGCCGATTTCGGCCTATTGGTTAAAAAATGA
GCTGATTTAACAAAAATTTAACGCGAATTAATTCTGTGGAATGTGTGTCAGTTAGGGTGTGGAAAGTCCC
CAGGCTCCCCAGCAGGCAGAAGTATGCAAAGCATGCATCTCAATTAGTCAGCAACCAGGTGTGGAAAGTC
CCCAGGCTCCCCAGCAGGCAGAAGTATGCAAAGCATGCATCTCAATTAGTCAGCAACCATAGTCCCGCCC
CTAACTCCGCCCATCCCGCCCCTAACTCCGCCCAGTTCCGCCCATTCTCCGCCCCATGGCTGACTAATTT
TTTTTATTTATGCAGAGGCCGAGGCCGCCTCTGCCTCTGAGCTATTCCAGAAGTAGTGAGGAGGCTTTTT
TGGAGGCCTAGGCTTTTGCAAAAAGCTCCCGGGAGCTTGTATATCCATTTTCGGATCTGATCAAGAGACA
GGATGAGGATCGTTTCGCATGATTGAACAAGATGGATTGCACGCAGGTTCTCCGGCCGCTTGGGTGGAGA
GGCTATTCGGCTATGACTGGGCACAACAGACAATCGGCTGCTCTGATGCCGCCGTGTTCCGGCTGTCAGC
GCAGGGGCGCCCGGTTCTTTTTGTCAAGACCGACCTGTCCGGTGCCCTGAATGAACTGCAGGACGAGGCA
GCGCGGCTATCGTGGCTGGCCACGACGGGCGTTCCTTGCGCAGCTGTGCTCGACGTTGTCACTGAAGCGG
GAAGGGACTGGCTGCTATTGGGCGAAGTGCCGGGGCAGGATCTCCTGTCATCTCACCTTGCTCCTGCCGA
GAAAGTATCCATCATGGCTGATGCAATGCGGCGGCTGCATACGCTTGATCCGGCTACCTGCCCATTCGAC
CACCAAGCGAAACATCGCATCGAGCGAGCACGTACTCGGATGGAAGCCGGTCTTGTCGATCAGGATGATC
TGGACGAAGAGCATCAGGGGCTCGCGCCAGCCGAACTGTTCGCCAGGCTCAAGGCGCGCATGCCCGACGG
CGAGGATCTCGTCGTGACCCATGGCGATGCCTGCTTGCCGAATATCATGGTGGAAAATGGCCGCTTTTCT
GGATTCATCGACTGTGGCCGGCTGGGTGTGGCGGACCGCTATCAGGACATAGCGTTGGCTACCCGTGATA
TTGCTGAAGAGCTTGGCGGCGAATGGGCTGACCGCTTCCTCGTGCTTTACGGTATCGCCGCTCCCGATTC
GCAGCGCATCGCCTTCTATCGCCTTCTTGACGAGTTCTTCTGAGCGGGACTCTGGGGTTCGAAATGACCG
ACCAAGCGACGCCCAACCTGCCATCACGAGATTTCGATTCCACCGCCGCCTTCTATGAAAGGTTGGGCTT
CGGAATCGTTTTCCGGGACGCCGGCTGGATGATCCTCCAGCGCGGGGATCTCATGCTGGAGTTCTTCGCC
CACCCCAACTTGTTTATTGCAGCTTATAATGGTTACAAATAAAGCAATAGCATCACAAATTTCACAAATA
AAGCATTTTTTTCACTGCATTCTAGTTGTGGTTTGTCCAAACTCATCAATGTATCTTATCATGTCTGTAT
ACCGTCGACCTCTAGCTAGAGCTTGGCGTAATCATGGTCATAGCTGTTTCCTGTGTGAAATTGTTATCCG
CTCACAATTCCACACAACATACGAGCCGGAAGCATAAAGTGTAAAGCCTGGGGTGCCTAATGAGTGAGCT
AACTCACATTAATTGCGTTGCGCTCACTGCCCGCTTTCCAGTCGGGAAACCTGTCGTGCCAGCTGCATTA
ATGAATCGGCCAACGCGCGGGGAGAGGCGGTTTGCGTATTGGGCGCTCTTCCGCTTCCTCGCTCACTGAC
TCGCTGCGCTCGGTCGTTCGGCTGCGGCGAGCGGTATCAGCTCACTCAAAGGCGGTAATACGGTTATCCA
CAGAATCAGGGGATAACGCAGGAAAGAACATGTGAGCAAAAGGCCAGCAAAAGGCCAGGAACCGTAAAAA
GGCCGCGTTGCTGGCGTTTTTCCATAGGCTCCGCCCCCCTGACGAGCATCACAAAAATCGACGCTCAAGT
CAGAGGTGGCGAAACCCGACAGGACTATAAAGATACCAGGCGTTTCCCCCTGGAAGCTCCCTCGTGCGCT
CTCCTGTTCCGACCCTGCCGCTTACCGGATACCTGTCCGCCTTTCTCCCTTCGGGAAGCGTGGCGCTTTC
TCATAGCTCACGCTGTAGGTATCTCAGTTCGGTGTAGGTCGTTCGCTCCAAGCTGGGCTGTGTGCACGAA
CCCCCCGTTCAGCCCGACCGCTGCGCCTTATCCGGTAACTATCGTCTTGAGTCCAACCCGGTAAGACACG
ACTTATCGCCACTGGCAGCAGCCACTGGTAACAGGATTAGCAGAGCGAGGTATGTAGGCGGTGCTACAGA
GTTCTTGAAGTGGTGGCCTAACTACGGCTACACTAGAAGAACAGTATTTGGTATCTGCGCTCTGCTGAAG
CCAGTTACCTTCGGAAAAAGAGTTGGTAGCTCTTGATCCGGCAAACAAACCACCGCTGGTAGCGGTTTTT
TTGTTTGCAAGCAGCAGATTACGCGCAGAAAAAAAGGATCTCAAGAAGATCCTTTGATCTTTTCTACGGG
GTCTGACGCTCAGTGGAACGAAAACTCACGTTAAGGGATTTTGGTCATGAGATTATCAAAAAGGATCTTC
ACCTAGATCCTTTTAAATTAAAAATGAAGTTTTAAATCAATCTAAAGTATATATGAGTAAACTTGGTCTG
ACAGTTACCAATGCTTAATCAGTGAGGCACCTATCTCAGCGATCTGTCTATTTCGTTCATCCATAGTTGC
CTGACTCCCCGTCGTGTAGATAACTACGATACGGGAGGGCTTACCATCTGGCCCCAGTGCTGCAATGATA
CCGCGAGACCCACGCTCACCGGCTCCAGATTTATCAGCAATAAACCAGCCAGCCGGAAGGGCCGAGCGCA
GAAGTGGTCCTGCAACTTTATCCGCCTCCATCCAGTCTATTAATTGTTGCCGGGAAGCTAGAGTAAGTAG
TTCGCCAGTTAATAGTTTGCGCAACGTTGTTGCCATTGCTACAGGCATCGTGGTGTCACGCTCGTCGTTT
GGTATGGCTTCATTCAGCTCCGGTTCCCAACGATCAAGGCGAGTTACATGATCCCCCATGTTGTGCAAAA
AAGCGGTTAGCTCCTTCGGTCCTCCGATCGTTGTCAGAAGTAAGTTGGCCGCAGTGTTATCACTCATGGT
TATGGCAGCACTGCATAATTCTCTTACTGTCATGCCATCCGTAAGATGCTTTTCTGTGACTGGTGAGTAC
TCAACCAAGTCATTCTGAGAATAGTGTATGCGGCGACCGAGTTGCTCTTGCCCGGCGTCAATACGGGATA
ATACCGCGCCACATAGCAGAACTTTAAAAGTGCTCATCATTGGAAAACGTTCTTCGGGGCGAAAACTCTC
AAGGATCTTACCGCTGTTGAGATCCAGTTCGATGTAACCCACTCGTGCACCCAACTGATCTTCAGCATCT
TTTACTTTCACCAGCGTTTCTGGGTGAGCAAAAACAGGAAGGCAAAATGCCGCAAAAAAGGGAATAAGGG
CGACACGGAAATGTTGAATACTCATACTCTTCCTTTTTCAATATTATTGAAGCATTTATCAGGGTTATTG
TCTCATGAGCGGATACATATTTGAATGTATTTAGAAAAATAAACAAATAGGGGTTCCGCGCACATTTCCC
CGAAAAGTGCCACCTGACGTC
