>Addgene plasmid #66386 | GPRC6A-Tango | depositor partial sequence | sequence record 113386 | GPRC6A
ATGGCATTTCTGATAATCCTGATTACTTGCTTTGTGATTATTCTGGCCACATCCCAACCGTGTCAAACCC
CCGATGATTTTGTGGCAGCGACAAGCCCCGGACACATCATTATCGGTGGCCTGTTTGCTATTCACGAAAA
AATGCTGAGTAGCGAGGACTCTCCAAGAAGACCACAGATCCAAGAATGCGTGGGCTTCGAGATCAGTGTA
TTTCTGCAGACCCTGGCAATGATTCATAGTATTGAAATGATCAATAATTCAACCCTGTTGCCCGGGGTCA
AGCTGGGGTACGAGATCTATGATACCTGCACAGAAGTCACAGTGGCTATGGCCGCTACACTTCGCTTTTT
GTCCAAGTTCAATTGTTCTCGCGAGACAGTTGAATTCAAATGCGACTACTCCTCCTACATGCCCAGGGTT
AAAGCCGTGATCGGAAGCGGCTACTCTGAAATTACAATGGCTGTGTCCCGGATGTTGAACTTGCAGCTCA
TGCCCCAAGTAGGATACGAGAGCACAGCAGAAATCCTCAGTGACAAAATCCGGTTCCCATCCTTCTTGAG
GACGGTTCCTAGTGACTTCCACCAGATCAAGGCTATGGCTCACCTGATTCAAAAGAGCGGTTGGAATTGG
ATTGGTATTATTACCACAGATGATGACTATGGCCGACTGGCATTGAACACATTTATCATCCAGGCTGAAG
CTAATAACGTGTGTATCGCTTTTAAAGAAGTGTTGCCAGCCTTTCTGAGTGACAACACCATCGAGGTCAG
AATCAACCGAACACTGAAGAAAATAATTCTGGAAGCGCAGGTTAACGTGATCGTAGTCTTTCTTAGGCAG
TTCCACGTTTTCGACCTCTTCAATAAGGCAATTGAAATGAATATTAATAAGATGTGGATTGCGTCTGATA
ACTGGTCTACAGCCACTAAAATCACCACTATACCTAACGTTAAGAAGATTGGAAAGGTGGTCGGTTTTGC
ATTCAGACGAGGCAACATTTCCAGCTTCCACTCATTTTTGCAGAATCTGCATCTGCTCCCATCCGACAGC
CACAAGCTGTTGCACGAGTATGCCATGCACTTGAGCGCTTGCGCCTACGTGAAGGACACTGATCTCAGTC
AATGCATCTTCAACCACAGCCAACGGACCCTGGCTTACAAAGCCAACAAAGCTATCGAGAGGAATTTTGT
AATGAGGAATGATTTTCTGTGGGACTACGCCGAGCCTGGCTTGATTCATTCCATTCAGCTGGCAGTTTTC
GCCCTCGGCTACGCAATTCGCGACCTGTGCCAGGCCAGAGACTGCCAAAATCCCAATGCTTTTCAGCCTT
GGGAGCTGCTGGGGGTGCTGAAGAACGTAACCTTCACCGATGGGTGGAATTCATTTCATTTTGACGCACA
CGGTGATCTCAATACTGGGTATGACGTTGTCCTGTGGAAAGAAATCAACGGGCACATGACAGTGACAAAA
ATGGCTGAGTACGACTTGCAAAACGACGTCTTCATCATCCCCGATCAGGAAACCAAAAATGAGTTCCGCA
ACCTGAAGCAAATACAAAGTAAATGCTCTAAAGAATGCTCTCCTGGCCAGATGAAAAAGACAACCCGGTC
CCAGCACATATGCTGTTACGAGTGTCAAAACTGCCCAGAGAACCATTATACAAACCAGACAGATATGCCA
CACTGTCTGTTGTGCAACAATAAAACCCATTGGGCTCCTGTGCGGTCCACTATGTGCTTCGAGAAGGAGG
TGGAGTATCTGAATTGGAACGATTCTCTGGCCATCCTCCTGCTTATCCTGTCTCTTCTGGGCATTATTTT
CGTCCTCGTTGTGGGGATTATATTCACCAGGAATCTTAATACACCCGTCGTGAAGTCTAGTGGGGGTCTG
AGGGTTTGTTATGTGATTCTTCTTTGCCACTTCTTGAACTTTGCTAGCACATCTTTCTTTATCGGAGAGC
CCCAGGATTTCACTTGCAAGACGAGACAGACTATGTTTGGCGTCTCCTTTACCCTGTGTATATCTTGTAT
CCTGACAAAGAGCCTCAAGATCCTCCTGGCATTTTCATTTGACCCTAAGTTGCAGAAGTTCTTGAAATGT
CTCTATCGCCCAATCCTGATCATATTCACCTGTACAGGCATCCAGGTTGTTATTTGCACCCTGTGGTTGA
TCTTCGCCGCACCTACCGTTGAGGTGAACGTTTCTCTGCCGCGAGTTATCATCTTGGAGTGCGAGGAGGG
TAGCATCCTTGCATTTGGTACAATGTTGGGCTATATCGCCATCCTGGCCTTTATCTGTTTCATCTTCGCA
TTTAAGGGGAAGTACGAGAATTATAACGAGGCCAAGTTCATAACTTTTGGTATGCTGATTTACTTTATAG
CATGGATCACCTTCATTCCAATCTATGCCACCACCTTCGGGAAATACGTTCCTGCAGTAGAGATTATTGT
GATCCTTATTTCTAATTACGGCATCCTGTACTGCACCTTCATTCCGAAATGCTATGTAATTATTTGCAAA
CAAGAGATAAACACTAAATCCGCCTTTCTGAAGATGATTTACAGCTATTCCTCTCATAGTGTGAGTAGTA
TCGCTCTGTCACCAGCCAGTCTGGACAGTATGTCCGGTAACGTTACTATGACAAACCCCAGTTCTTCAGG
CAAGTCCGCAACTTGGCAGAAATCCAAGGACCTGCAGGCCCAGGCCTTTGCCCACATCTGCCGGGAGAAC
GCTACATCAGTGAGTAAAACACTCCCGAGGAAGAGGATGAGCTCCATT
