>Addgene plasmid #66386 | GPRC6A-Tango | addgene partial sequence | sequence record 119562 | CMV-F 5'-CGCAAATGGGCGGTAGGCGTG-3'
GCTCTCTGGCTAACTAGAGAACCCACTGCTTACTGGCTTATCGAAATTAATACGACTCACTATAGGGAGA
CCCAAGCTGGCTAGCGTTTAAACTTAAGCTTGGTACCGAGCTCGGATCCACTAGTCCAGTGTGGTGGAAT
TCTGCAGATATCCAGCACAGTGGCGGCCGCGCCACCATGAAGACGATCATCGCCCTGAGCTACATCTTCT
GCCTGGTATTCGCCGACTACAAGGACGATGATGACGCCAGCATCGATATGGCATTTCTGATAATCCTGAT
TACTTGCTTTGTGATTATTCTGGCCACATCCCAACCGTGTCAAACCCCCGATGATTTTGTGGCAGCGACA
AGCCCCGGACACATCATTATCGGTGGCCTGTTTGCTATTCACGAAAAAATGCTGAGTAGCGAGGACTCTC
CAAGAAGACCACAGATCCAAGAATGCGTGGGCTTCGAGATCAGTGTATTTCTGCAGACCCTGGCAATGAT
TCATAGTATTGAAATGATCAATAATTCAACCCTGTTGCCCGGGGTCAAGCTGGGGTACGAGATCTATGAT
ACCTGCACAGAAGTCACAGTGGCTATGGCCGCTACACTTCGCTTTTTGTCCAAGTTCAATTGTTCTCGCG
AGACAGTTGAATTCAAATGCGACTACTCCTCCTACATGCCCAGGGTTAAAGCCGTGATCGGAAGCGGCTA
CTCTGAAATTACAATGGCTGTGTCCCGGATGTTGAACTTGCAGCTCATGCCCCAAGTAGGATACGAGAGC
ACAGCAGAAATCCTCAGTGACAAAATCCGGTTCCCATCCTTCTTGAGGACGGTTCCTAGTGACTTCCACC
AGATCAAGGCTATGGCTCACCTGATTCAAAAGAGCGGTTGGAATTGGATTGGTATTATTACCACAGATGA
TGACTATGGG
