>Addgene plasmid #66386 | GPRC6A-Tango | addgene partial sequence | sequence record 119563 | Tet-R 5'-GGCGAGTTTACGGGTTGTTA-3'
GCTCTAATGCGCTGTTAATCACTTTACTTTTATCTAATCTTAGCTGGAAGTACAGGTTCTCACCGGTCGA
TGAAGTGTCCTTGGCCAGGGAGGAGCTGGCGGTGGTGCAGGACTCATCTTGGGGACCCAGGCTGGGTGGG
GTGCGTCCACCGGTATCGATAATGGAGCTCATCCTCTTCCTCGGGAGTGTTTTACTCACTGATGTAGCGT
TCTCCCGGCAGATGTGGGCAAAGGCCTGGGCCTGCAGGTCCTTGGATTTCTGCCAAGTTGCGGACTTGCC
TGAAGAACTGGGGTTTGTCATAGTAACGTTACCGGACATACTGTCCAGACTGGCTGGTGACAGAGCGATA
CTACTCACACTATGAGAGGAATAGCTGTAAATCATCTTCAGAAAGGCGGATTTAGTGTTTATCTCTTGTT
TGCAAATAATTACATAGCATTTCGGAATGAAGGTGCAGTACAGGATGCCGTAATTAGAAATAAGGATCAC
AATAATCTCTACTGCAGGAACGTATTTCCCGAAGGTGGTGGCATAGATTGGAATGAAGGTGATCCATGCT
ATAAAGTAAATCAGCATACCAAAAGTTATGAACTTGGCCTCGTTATAATTCTCGTACTTCCCCTTAAATG
CGAAGATGAAACAGATAAAGGCCAGGATGGCGATATAGCCCAACATTGTACCAAATGCAAGGATGCTACC
CTCCTCGCACTCCAAGATGATAACTCGCGGCAGAGAAACGTTCACCTCAACGGTAGGTGCGGCGAAGATC
AACCACAGGGTGCAAATAACAACCTGGATGCCTGTACAGGTGAATATGATCAGGATTGGGCGATAGAGAC
ATTTCAAGAACTTCTGCAACTTAGGGTCAAATGAAAATGCCAGGAGGATCTTGAGGCTCTTTGTCAGGAT
ACAAGATATACACAGGGTAAAGGAGACGCCAAACATAGTCTGTCTCGTCTTGCAAGTGAAATCCTGGGGC
TCTCCGATAAA
